>Addgene plasmid #166567 | pME-miniTurbo | addgene full sequence | sequence record 342338 | Addgene NGS Result
CTTTCCTGCGTTATCCCCTGATTCTGTGGATAACCGTATTACCGCCTTTGAGTGAGCTGATACCGCTCGC
CGCAGCCGAACGACCGAGCGCAGCGAGTCAGTGAGCGAGGAAGCGGAAGAGCGCCCAATACGCAAACCGC
CTCTCCCCGCGCGTTGGCCGATTCATTAATGCAGCTGGCACGACAGGTTTCCCGACTGGAAAGCGGGCAG
TGAGCGCAACGCAATTAATACGCGTACCGCTAGCCAGGAAGAGTTTGTAGAAACGCAAAAAGGCCATCCG
TCAGGATGGCCTTCTGCTTAGTTTGATGCCTGGCAGTTTATGGCGGGCGTCCTGCCCGCCACCCTCCGGG
CCGTTGCTTCACAACGTTCAAATCCGCTCCCGGCGGATTTGTCCTACTCAGGAGAGCGTTCACCGACAAA
CAACAGATAAAACGAAAGGCCCAGTCTTCCGACTGAGCCTTTCGTTTTATTTGATGCCTGGCAGTTCCCT
ACTCTCGCGTTAACGCTAGCATGGATGTTTTCCCAGTCACGACGTTGTAAAACGACGGCCAGTCTTAAGC
TCGGGCCCCAAATAATGATTTTATTTTGACTGATAGTGACCTGTTCGTTGCAACAAATTGATGAGCAATG
CTTTTTTATAATGCCAACTTTGTACAAAAAAGCAGGCTGCCACCATGGAACAAAAGCTCATCTCAGAAGA
AGATCTTATTCCATTGTTGAACGCGAAGCAAATTCTCGGCCAACTTGATGGGGGGAGCGTTGCGGTGCTC
CCCGTTGTGGATAGCACTAATCAATACCTTCTCGATAGGATTGGCGAGCTGAAATCCGGCGACGCCTGTA
TTGCAGAGTACCAGCAGGCCGGGCGGGGGTCTCGAGGGCGTAAGTGGTTCTCACCGTTCGGTGCGAACCT
CTACCTCTCAATGTTTTGGCGATTGAAGAGGGGGCCGGCAGCTATCGGGTTGGGGCCAGTGATAGGGATT
GTTATGGCAGAGGCGCTCAGGAAACTCGGCGCGGACAAGGTCCGCGTGAAATGGCCAAACGATTTGTACC
TTCAAGACCGGAAGTTGGCAGGAATTCTGGTGGAGCTCGCCGGAATAACCGGAGATGCCGCACAAATAGT
CATTGGTGCAGGGATAAATGTTGCGATGCGTCGGGTCGAGGAAAGCGTTGTAAACCAAGGGTGGATTACA
TTGCAGGAGGCGGGCATCAATTTGGATAGAAATACTCTTGCTGCAATGTTGATAAGGGAGTTGCGCGCGG
CCTTGGAATTGTTCGAGCAGGAAGGCTTGGCCCCGTATTTGAGTAGGTGGGAGAAACTGGACAATTTTAT
TAACCGCCCAGTTAAGTTGATCATCGGCGATAAAGAAATTTTCGGAATATCCAGAGGTATTGACAAGCAA
GGCGCGCTCCTCCTGGAGCAGGATGGGGTGATCAAGCCGTGGATGGGTGGTGAAATCTCCCTGAGAAGCG
CGGAAAAACACCCAGCTTTCTTGTACAAAGTTGGCATTATAAGAAAGCATTGCTTATCAATTTGTTGCAA
CGAACAGGTCACTATCAGTCAAAATAAAATCATTATTTGCCATCCAGCTGATATCCCCTATAGTGAGTCG
TATTACATGGTCATAGCTGTTTCCTGGCAGCTCTGGCCCGTGTCTCAAAATCTCTGATGTTACATTGCAC
AAGATAAAAATATATCATCATGAACAATAAAACTGTCTGCTTACATAAACAGTAATACAAGGGGTGTTAT
GAGCCATATTCAACGGGAAACGTCGAGGCCGCGATTAAATTCCAACATGGATGCTGATTTATATGGGTAT
AAATGGGCTCGCGATAATGTCGGGCAATCAGGTGCGACAATCTATCGCTTGTATGGGAAGCCCGATGCGC
CAGAGTTGTTTCTGAAACATGGCAAAGGTAGCGTTGCCAATGATGTTACAGATGAGATGGTCAGACTAAA
CTGGCTGACGGAATTTATGCCTCTTCCGACCATCAAGCATTTTATCCGTACTCCTGATGATGCATGGTTA
CTCACCACTGCGATCCCCGGAAAAACAGCATTCCAGGTATTAGAAGAATATCCTGATTCAGGTGAAAATA
TTGTTGATGCGCTGGCAGTGTTCCTGCGCCGGTTGCATTCGATTCCTGTTTGTAATTGTCCTTTTAACAG
CGATCGCGTATTTCGTCTCGCTCAGGCGCAATCACGAATGAATAACGGTTTGGTTGATGCGAGTGATTTT
GATGACGAGCGTAATGGCTGGCCTGTTGAACAAGTCTGGAAAGAAATGCATAAACTTTTGCCATTCTCAC
CGGATTCAGTCGTCACTCATGGTGATTTCTCACTTGATAACCTTATTTTTGACGAGGGGAAATTAATAGG
TTGTATTGATGTTGGACGAGTCGGAATCGCAGACCGATACCAGGATCTTGCCATCCTATGGAACTGCCTC
GGTGAGTTTTCTCCTTCATTACAGAAACGGCTTTTTCAAAAATATGGTATTGATAATCCTGATATGAATA
AATTGCAGTTTCATTTGATGCTCGATGAGTTTTTCTAATCAGAATTGGTTAATTGGTTGTAACACTGGCA
GAGCATTACGCTGACTTGACGGGACGGCGCAAGCTCATGACCAAAATCCCTTAACGTGAGTTACGCGTCG
TTCCACTGAGCGTCAGACCCCGTAGAAAAGATCAAAGGATCTTCTTGAGATCCTTTTTTTCTGCGCGTAA
TCTGCTGCTTGCAAACAAAAAAACCACCGCTACCAGCGGTGGTTTGTTTGCCGGATCAAGAGCTACCAAC
TCTTTTTCCGAAGGTAACTGGCTTCAGCAGAGCGCAGATACCAAATACTGTTCTTCTAGTGTAGCCGTAG
TTAGGCCACCACTTCAAGAACTCTGTAGCACCGCCTACATACCTCGCTCTGCTAATCCTGTTACCAGTGG
CTGCTGCCAGTGGCGATAAGTCGTGTCTTACCGGGTTGGACTCAAGACGATAGTTACCGGATAAGGCGCA
GCGGTCGGGCTGAACGGGGGGTTCGTGCACACAGCCCAGCTTGGAGCGAACGACCTACACCGAACTGAGA
TACCTACAGCGTGAGCTATGAGAAAGCGCCACGCTTCCCGAAGGGAGAAAGGCGGACAGGTATCCGGTAA
GCGGCAGGGTCGGAACAGGAGAGCGCACGAGGGAGCTTCCAGGGGGAAACGCCTGGTATCTTTATAGTCC
TGTCGGGTTTCGCCACCTCTGACTTGAGCGTCGATTTTTGTGATGCTCGTCAGGGGGGCGGAGCCTATGG
AAAAACGCCAGCAACGCGGCCTTTTTACGGTTCCTGGCCTTTTGCTGGCCTTTTGCTCACATGTT
Features (pLannotate 1.2.2; 10 found; start..end, strand, type, name):
    121..213     +  CDS            lacI (fragment): lac repressor; lacI; The lac repressor binds to the lac operator to inhibit transcription in E. coli. This inhibition can be relieved by adding lactose or isopropyl-β-D-thiogalactopyranoside (IPTG).
    268..295     -  terminator     rrnB T2 terminator: transcription terminator T2 from the E. coli rrnB gene
    427..470     +  terminator     rrnB T1 terminator: Escherichia coli rrnB; transcription terminator T1 from the E. coli rrnB gene
    517..553     -  CDS            lacZα (fragment): LacZα fragment of β-galactosidase; lacZ fragment
    569..668     +  protein_bind   attL1: mutant version of attL; recombination site for the Gateway® LR reaction LR Clonase™
    708..1478    +  CDS            birA (fragment): BIRA_ECOLI - Also known as bioR, dhbB. Experimental evidence at protein level: Swiss-Prot protein existence level 1. Acts both as a biotin--[acetyl-CoA-carboxylase] ligase and a biotin-operon repressor. In the presence of ATP, BirA activates biotin to form the BirA-biotinyl-5'-adenylate (BirA-bio-5'-AMP or holoBirA) complex. HoloBirA can either transfer the biotinyl moiety to the biotin carboxyl carrier protein (BCCP) subunit of acetyl-CoA carboxylase, or bind to the biotin operator site and inhibit transcription of the operon. From Escherichia coli (strain K12).
   1480..1579    -  protein_bind   attL2: mutant version of attL; recombination site for the Gateway® LR reaction LR Clonase™
   1597..1615    -  promoter       T7 promoter: promoter for bacteriophage T7 RNA polymerase
   1749..2558    +  CDS            KanR: aminoglycoside phosphotransferase; aph(3')-Ia; confers resistance to kanamycin in bacteria or G418 (Geneticin®) in eukaryotes
   2705..3293    +  rep_origin     ori: high-copy-number ColE1/pMB1/pBR322/pUC origin of replication
