[The description below was written by a language model from this plasmid's Addgene catalogue record and pLannotate feature annotations shown in this document.]
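Description:
pME-miniTurbo is a Multisite Gateway middle entry clone built on the pDONR 221 backbone, a small (about 3.4 kb) bacterial plasmid that serves only as a shuttle for recombinational cloning rather than as an expression vector. It is propagated in E. coli from a high-copy ColE1/pUC-type origin and selected with kanamycin through an aph(3')-Ia resistance gene. Upstream of the cloning region sit the rrnB T1 and T2 transcription terminators, which insulate the insert from read-through transcription. The short lacI and lacZα fragments detected by the annotation appear to be backbone remnants with no functional role. A T7 promoter lies just outside attL2, facing back toward the insert, and is a standard backbone element commonly used as a sequencing primer site.

The payload is the miniTurbo coding sequence, flanked by attL1 and attL2 sites. The annotation software identifies it as a fragment of E. coli birA, which is consistent with miniTurbo being an engineered, truncated variant of the BirA biotin ligase that acts as a promiscuous proximity-labelling enzyme. It releases reactive biotinyl-AMP that tags nearby proteins for streptavidin capture and mass spectrometry. The entry clone contains no eukaryotic promoter or polyadenylation signal. Instead, the attL sites allow an LR Clonase reaction that combines this middle element with 5' entry (promoter) and 3' entry (tag, fusion partner or polyA) clones in a destination vector, producing customised expression constructs. The associated work concerns GFP-directed proximity-dependent biotin labelling for in vivo proteomic mapping in zebrafish, so this clone is a modular building block for assembling miniTurbo fusions or transgenes for such experiments. The record does not state whether the insert retains start or stop codons for particular fusion orientations.
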