Addgene plasmid #166567: pME-miniTurbo
Purpose: Multisite Gateway middle entry clone encoding miniTurbo. Parton lab clone JRQ
Depositing lab: Rob Parton. Depositing organization: University of Queensland, Institute for Molecular Bioscience. Publication: In vivo proteomic mapping through GFP-directed proximity-dependent biotin labelling in zebrafish. Xiong Z, Lo HP, McMahon KA, Martel N, Jones A, Hill MM, Parton RG, Hall TE. Elife. 2021 Feb 16;10. pii: 64631. doi: 10.7554/eLife.64631. PubMed 33591275.
Backbone
  Vector backbone: pDONR 221
  Vector type: multisite gateway entry clone
Growth in bacteria
  Bacterial resistance: Kanamycin, 50 μg/mL
  Growth temperature: 37°C
  Growth strain: DH5alpha
  Copy number: High Copy
Gene/Insert
  Gene/Insert name: miniTurbo
Terms and licenses: Academic/Nonprofit Terms; Industry Terms: Not Available to Industry
How to cite: pME-miniTurbo was a gift from Rob Parton (Addgene plasmid # 166567 ; http://n2t.net/addgene:166567 ; RRID:Addgene_166567)
